Addgene plasmid #123567: pMK-Lux-E codon opt. Nt chloroplasts
Purpose: MoChlo kit
Depositing lab: Scott Lenaghan & C. Neal Stewart. Depositing organization: University of Tennessee Institute of Agriculture. Publication: MoChlo: A versatile modular cloning toolbox for chloroplast biotechnology. Occhialini A, Piatek A, Pfotenhauer AC, Frazier TP, Stewart CN, Lenaghan S. Plant Physiol. 2019 Jan 24. pii: pp.18.01220. doi: 10.1104/pp.18.01220. PubMed 30679266.
Backbone
  Vector backbone: pMK-RQ
  Vector type: Synthetic Biology
Growth in bacteria
  Bacterial resistance: Kanamycin, 50 μg/mL
  Growth temperature: 37°C
  Growth strain: Top10
  Copy number: High Copy
Gene/Insert
  Gene/Insert name: Lux-E codon optimized Nt chloroplasts
  Cloning method: Restriction Enzyme; 5′ cloning site Unknown (unknown if destroyed)
Terms and licenses: Academic/Nonprofit Terms; Industry Terms: Not Available to Industry
Depositor comments: All inserts have been produced by gene synthesis and cloned in the indicated backbone vector. This insert is a coding sequence designed for Golden-Gate cloning. The Original Material was developed in the performance of research that was funded by Grant Nos. ARPA-E: DE-AR000660 & DARPA: D17AC00016.
How to cite: pMK-Lux-E codon opt. Nt chloroplasts was a gift from Scott Lenaghan & C. Neal Stewart (Addgene plasmid # 123567 ; http://n2t.net/addgene:123567 ; RRID:Addgene_123567)
