[The description below was written by a language model from this plasmid's Addgene catalogue record.]
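Description:
pMK-Lux-E codon opt. Nt chloroplasts is a synthetic-biology part plasmid from the MoChlo kit, a modular cloning toolbox for chloroplast biotechnology. It is built on the pMK-RQ backbone, a gene-synthesis cloning vector, and is maintained in E. coli as a high-copy plasmid under kanamycin selection. The record does not include a feature table, so the origin of replication and the exact layout of the backbone elements are not specified.

The insert is a LuxE coding sequence, produced by gene synthesis and codon optimized for expression in chloroplasts of "Nt", presumably Nicotiana tabacum (tobacco). LuxE is generally known as a component of the bacterial lux operon, where it acts as the acyl-protein synthetase of the fatty acid reductase complex, which regenerates the long-chain aldehyde substrate consumed by bacterial luciferase. The source organism of the original gene is not stated. According to the depositor, the insert is a coding-sequence module designed for Golden Gate cloning. It is therefore meant to be released with a type IIS restriction enzyme and assembled in a defined order with other kit parts, rather than expressed from this plasmid. No promoter, untranslated region, terminator or tag is recorded, and the specific enzyme sites and overhangs flanking the part are not given.

In practice, the plasmid serves as a storage and donor vector for one standardized building block. It would typically be combined with chloroplast regulatory parts, and likely with other lux gene modules, to build plastid transformation constructs, for example for autoluminescence reporting.
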