>Addgene plasmid #123567 | pMK-Lux-E codon opt. Nt chloroplasts | depositor partial sequence | sequence record 235757 | Lux-E codon optimized Nt chloroplasts
ATGTCTACTTTATTAAATATTGATGCTACTGAAATTAAAGTATCTACTGAAATTGATGATATTATTTTTA
CTTCTTCTCCTTTAACTTTATTATTTGAAGATCAAGAAAAAATTCAAAAAGAATTAATTTTAGAATCTTT
TCATTATCATTATAATCATAATAAAGATTATAAATATTATTGTAATATTCAAGGAGTAGATGAAAATATT
CAATCTATTGATGATATTCCTGTATTTCCTACTTCTATGTTTAAATATTCTAGATTACATACTGCTGATG
AATCTAATATTGAAAATTGGTTTACTTCTTCTGGAACTAAAGGAGTAAAATCTCATATTGCTAGAGATAG
ACAATCTATTGAAAGATTATTAGGATCTGTAAATTATGGAATGAAATATTTAGGAGAATTTCATGAACAT
CAATTAGAATTAGTAAATATGGGACCTGATAGATTTTCTGCTTCTAATGTATGGTTTAAATATGTAATGT
CTTTAGTACAATTATTATATCCTACTACTTTTACTGTAGAAAATGATGAAATTGATTTTGAACAAACTAT
TTTAGCTTTAAAAGCTATTCAAAGAAAAGGAAAAGGAATTTGTTTAATTGGACCTCCTTATTTTATTTAT
TTATTATGTCATTATATGAAAGAACATAATATTGAATTTAATGCTGGAGCTCATATGTTTATTATTACTG
GAGGAGGATGGAAAACTAAACAAAAAGAAGCTTTAAATAGACAAGATTTTAATCAATTATTAATGGAAAC
TTTTTCTTTATTTCATGAATCTCAAATTAGAGATATTTTTAATCAAGTAGAATTAAATACTTGTTTTTTT
GAAGATTCTTTACAAAGAAAACATGTACCTCCTTGGGTATATGCTAGAGCTTTAGATCCTGTAACTTTAA
CTCCTGTAGAAGATGGACAAGAAGGATTAATGTCTTATATGGATGCTTCTTCTACTTCTTATCCTACTTT
TATTGTAACTGATGATATTGGAATTGTAAGACATTTAAAAGAACCTGATCCTTTTCAAGGAACTACTGTA
GAAATTGTAAGAAGATTAAATACTAGAGAACAAAAAGGATGTTCTTTATCTATGGCTACTTCTTTAAAAT
AA
