LOCUS       Exported 3419 bp ds-DNA circular SYN 13-MAY-2021
DEFINITION  MoChlo kit.
ACCESSION   .
VERSION     .
KEYWORDS    pMK-Lux-E codon opt. Nt chloroplasts
SOURCE      synthetic DNA construct
  ORGANISM  synthetic DNA construct
REFERENCE   1 (bases 1 to 3419)
  AUTHORS   Occhialini A, Piatek A, Pfotenhauer AC, Frazier TP, Stewart CN,
            Lenaghan S
  TITLE     MoChlo: A versatile modular cloning toolbox for chloroplast
            biotechnology.
  JOURNAL   Plant Physiol. 2019 Jan 24. pii: pp.18.01220. doi:
            10.1104/pp.18.01220.
  PUBMED    30679266
REFERENCE   2 (bases 1 to 3419)
  AUTHORS   .
  TITLE     Direct Submission
  JOURNAL   Exported May 13, 2021 from SnapGene Server 1.1.58
            http://www.snapgene.com
FEATURES             Location/Qualifiers
     source          1..3419
                     /organism="synthetic DNA construct"
                     /mol_type="other DNA"
     primer_bind     278..300
                     /label=M13/pUC Forward
                     /note="In lacZ gene"
     primer_bind     292..309
                     /label=M13 Forward
                     /note="In lacZ gene. Also called M13-F20 or M13 (-21)
                     Forward"
     primer_bind     293..309
                     /label=M13 fwd
                     /note="common sequencing primer, one of multiple similar
                     variants"
     primer_bind     320..339
                     /label=T7
                     /note="T7 promoter, forward primer"
     promoter        320..338
                     /label=T7 promoter
                     /note="promoter for bacteriophage T7 RNA polymerase"
     CDS             343..354
                     /codon_start=1
                     /product="Factor Xa recognition and cleavage site"
                     /label=Factor Xa site
                     /translation="IEGR"
     RBS             989..997
                     /label=Shine-Dalgarno sequence
                     /note="full consensus sequence for ribosome-binding sites
                     upstream of start codons in E. coli; complementary to a
                     region in the 3' end of the 16S rRNA (Chen et al., 1994)"
     primer_bind     complement(1625..1642)
                     /label=L4440
                     /note="L4440 vector, forward primer"
     rep_origin      complement(1735..2323)
                     /direction=LEFT
                     /label=ori
                     /note="high-copy-number ColE1/pMB1/pBR322/pUC origin of
                     replication"
     primer_bind     complement(1815..1834)
                     /label=pBR322ori-F
                     /note="pBR322 origin, forward primer"
     CDS             complement(2497..3291)
                     /codon_start=1
                     /product="aminoglycoside phosphotransferase"
                     /label=NeoR/KanR
                     /note="confers resistance to neomycin, kanamycin, and G418
                     (Geneticin(R))"
                     /translation="MIEQDGLHAGSPAAWVERLFGYDWAQQTIGCSDAAVFRLSAQGRP
                     VLFVKTDLSGALNELQDEAARLSWLATTGVPCAAVLDVVTEAGRDWLLLGEVPGQDLLS
                     SHLAPAEKVSIMADAMRRLHTLDPATCPFDHQAKHRIERARTRMEAGLVDQDDLDEEHQ
                     GLAPAELFARLKASMPDGEDLVVTHGDACLPNIMVENGRFSGFIDCGRLGVADRYQDIA
                     LATRDIAEELGGEWADRFLVLYGIAAPDSQRIAFYRLLDEFF"
     promoter        complement(3292..3396)
                     /gene="bla"
                     /label=AmpR promoter
ORIGIN
        1 ctaaattgta agcgttaata ttttgttaaa attcgcgtta aatttttgtt aaatcagctc
       61 attttttaac caataggccg aaatcggcaa aatcccttat aaatcaaaag aatagaccga
      121 gatagggttg agtggccgct acagggcgct cccattcgcc attcaggctg cgcaactgtt
      181 gggaagggcg tttcggtgcg ggcctcttcg ctattacgcc agctggcgaa agggggatgt
      241 gctgcaaggc gattaagttg ggtaacgcca gggttttccc agtcacgacg ttgtaaaacg
      301 acggccagtg agcgcgacgt aatacgactc actatagggc gaattgaagg aaggccgtca
      361 aggccgcatg gtctcaaatg tctactttat taaatattga tgctactgaa attaaagtat
      421 ctactgaaat tgatgatatt atttttactt cttctccttt aactttatta tttgaagatc
      481 aagaaaaaat tcaaaaagaa ttaattttag aatcttttca ttatcattat aatcataata
      541 aagattataa atattattgt aatattcaag gagtagatga aaatattcaa tctattgatg
      601 atattcctgt atttcctact tctatgttta aatattctag attacatact gctgatgaat
      661 ctaatattga aaattggttt acttcttctg gaactaaagg agtaaaatct catattgcta
      721 gagatagaca atctattgaa agattattag gatctgtaaa ttatggaatg aaatatttag
      781 gagaatttca tgaacatcaa ttagaattag taaatatggg acctgataga ttttctgctt
      841 ctaatgtatg gtttaaatat gtaatgtctt tagtacaatt attatatcct actactttta
      901 ctgtagaaaa tgatgaaatt gattttgaac aaactatttt agctttaaaa gctattcaaa
      961 gaaaaggaaa aggaatttgt ttaattggac ctccttattt tatttattta ttatgtcatt
     1021 atatgaaaga acataatatt gaatttaatg ctggagctca tatgtttatt attactggag
     1081 gaggatggaa aactaaacaa aaagaagctt taaatagaca agattttaat caattattaa
     1141 tggaaacttt ttctttattt catgaatctc aaattagaga tatttttaat caagtagaat
     1201 taaatacttg tttttttgaa gattctttac aaagaaaaca tgtacctcct tgggtatatg
     1261 ctagagcttt agatcctgta actttaactc ctgtagaaga tggacaagaa ggattaatgt
     1321 cttatatgga tgcttcttct acttcttatc ctacttttat tgtaactgat gatattggaa
     1381 ttgtaagaca tttaaaagaa cctgatcctt ttcaaggaac tactgtagaa attgtaagaa
     1441 gattaaatac tagagaacaa aaaggatgtt ctttatctat ggctacttct ttaaaataag
     1501 ctttgagacc ctgggcctca tgggccttcc tttcactgcc cgctttccag tcgggaaacc
     1561 tgtcgtgcca gctgcattaa catggtcata gctgtttcct tgcgtattgg gcgctctccg
     1621 cttcctcgct cactgactcg ctgcgctcgg tcgttcgggt aaagcctggg gtgcctaatg
     1681 agcaaaaggc cagcaaaagg ccaggaaccg taaaaaggcc gcgttgctgg cgtttttcca
     1741 taggctccgc ccccctgacg agcatcacaa aaatcgacgc tcaagtcaga ggtggcgaaa
     1801 cccgacagga ctataaagat accaggcgtt tccccctgga agctccctcg tgcgctctcc
     1861 tgttccgacc ctgccgctta ccggatacct gtccgccttt ctcccttcgg gaagcgtggc
     1921 gctttctcat agctcacgct gtaggtatct cagttcggtg taggtcgttc gctccaagct
     1981 gggctgtgtg cacgaacccc ccgttcagcc cgaccgctgc gccttatccg gtaactatcg
     2041 tcttgagtcc aacccggtaa gacacgactt atcgccactg gcagcagcca ctggtaacag
     2101 gattagcaga gcgaggtatg taggcggtgc tacagagttc ttgaagtggt ggcctaacta
     2161 cggctacact agaagaacag tatttggtat ctgcgctctg ctgaagccag ttaccttcgg
     2221 aaaaagagtt ggtagctctt gatccggcaa acaaaccacc gctggtagcg gtggtttttt
     2281 tgtttgcaag cagcagatta cgcgcagaaa aaaaggatct caagaagatc ctttgatctt
     2341 ttctacgggg tctgacgctc agtggaacga aaactcacgt taagggattt tggtcatgag
     2401 attatcaaaa aggatcttca cctagatcct tttaaattaa aaatgaagtt ttaaatcaat
     2461 ctaaagtata tatgagtaaa cttggtctga cagttattag aaaaattcat ccagcagacg
     2521 ataaaacgca atacgctggc tatccggtgc cgcaatgcca tacagcacca gaaaacgatc
     2581 cgcccattcg ccgcccagtt cttccgcaat atcacgggtg gccagcgcaa tatcctgata
     2641 acgatccgcc acgcccagac ggccgcaatc aataaagccg ctaaaacggc cattttccac
     2701 cataatgttc ggcaggcacg catcaccatg ggtcaccacc agatcttcgc catccggcat
     2761 gctcgctttc agacgcgcaa acagctctgc cggtgccagg ccctgatgtt cttcatccag
     2821 atcatcctga tccaccaggc ccgcttccat acgggtacgc gcacgttcaa tacgatgttt
     2881 cgcctgatga tcaaacggac aggtcgccgg gtccagggta tgcagacgac gcatggcatc
     2941 cgccataatg ctcacttttt ctgccggcgc cagatggcta gacagcagat cctgacccgg
     3001 cacttcgccc agcagcagcc aatcacggcc cgcttcggtc accacatcca gcaccgccgc
     3061 acacggaaca ccggtggtgg ccagccagct cagacgcgcc gcttcatcct gcagctcgtt
     3121 cagcgcaccg ctcagatcgg ttttcacaaa cagcaccgga cgaccctgcg cgctcagacg
     3181 aaacaccgcc gcatcagagc agccaatggt ctgctgcgcc caatcatagc caaacagacg
     3241 ttccacccac gctgccgggc tacccgcatg caggccatcc tgttcaatca tactcttcct
     3301 ttttcaatat tattgaagca tttatcaggg ttattgtctc atgagcggat acatatttga
     3361 atgtatttag aaaaataaac aaataggggt tccgcgcaca tttccccgaa aagtgccac
//
